Addgene plasmid #221897: pCMV6-AN-DDK_WT POLH
Purpose: Expresses WT POLH with a FLAG tag in mammalian cells
Depositing lab: Roger Woodgate. Depositing organization: National Institute of Child Health and Human Development (NICHD). Publication: Human DNA polymerase eta is regulated by mutually exclusive mono-ubiquitination and mono-NEDDylation. Moreno NC, Korchak EJ, Latancia MT, D'Orlando DA, Adegbenro T, Barnes RP, Bezsonova I, Woodgate R, Ashton NW. Nucleic Acids Res. 2026 Feb 5;54(4):gkag098. doi: 10.1093/nar/gkag098. PubMed 41693564.
Backbone
  Vector backbone: pCMV6-AN-DDK
  Backbone manufacturer: Origene
  Total vector size (bp): 8057
  Vector type: Mammalian Expression
  Selectable markers: Neomycin (select with G418)
Growth in bacteria
  Bacterial resistance: Ampicillin, 100 μg/mL
  Growth temperature: 37°C
  Growth strain: DH5alpha
  Copy number: High Copy
Gene/Insert
  Gene/Insert name: POLH (alt name: DNA polymerase eta)
  Species: H. sapiens (human)
  Insert size (bp): 2142
  Mutation: Coding sequence has been optimised for expression in human cells
  Entrez Gene: POLH (a.k.a. RAD30, RAD30A, XP-V, XPV)
  Promoter: CMV
  Tag / fusion protein: FLAG (N terminal on backbone)
  Cloning method: Restriction Enzyme; 5′ cloning site AsiSI (not destroyed); 3′ cloning site HindIII (not destroyed)
  Sequencing primers: 5′ TAATACGACTCACTATAGGG
Terms and licenses: Academic/Nonprofit Terms; Industry Terms: Not Available to Industry
Depositor comments: The POLH CDS was cloned from pCMV6-AN-HA_WT POLH (Addgene #201671). Please visit https://doi.org/10.1101/2024.10.12.618026 for bioRxiv preprint.
How to cite: pCMV6-AN-DDK_WT POLH was a gift from Roger Woodgate (Addgene plasmid # 221897 ; http://n2t.net/addgene:221897 ; RRID:Addgene_221897)
