[The description below was written by a language model from this plasmid's Addgene catalogue record and pLannotate feature annotations shown in this document.]
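Description:
pCMV6-AN-DDK_WT POLH is a mammalian expression plasmid of about 8 kb, built on the commercial pCMV6-AN-DDK backbone, that produces wild-type human DNA polymerase eta (POLH, also known as RAD30A or XPV) carrying an N-terminal FLAG (DDK) epitope supplied by the vector. It is propagated in E. coli through a high-copy ColE1/pUC-type origin with ampicillin selection from the β-lactamase gene. An f1 phage origin and remnants of lac sequences (lacZα, lac promoter/operator and lacI fragments) are also annotated as backbone carry-over.

Expression of the payload is driven by the human cytomegalovirus immediate-early enhancer and promoter. A T7 promoter lies just downstream of it and can serve as a sequencing priming site. The short FLAG-coding segment, which the annotation software matched as a fragment of 3xFLAG, sits immediately upstream of the POLH open reading frame of roughly 2.1 kb. This frame was inserted between AsiSI and HindIII sites, both retained, and is followed by the human growth hormone polyadenylation signal. The coding sequence has been codon-optimised for human cells while encoding the wild-type protein, and it was transferred from a related HA-tagged version of the same vector. A separate SV40 early promoter–neo–SV40 poly(A) cassette confers G418 resistance, allowing selection of stably transfected mammalian cells; a small ble fragment next to neo appears to be a non-functional remnant.

POLH is a translesion synthesis polymerase that bypasses DNA lesions. The plasmid provides FLAG-tagged wild-type enzyme for detection or immunoprecipitation in transfected cells, and the associated study concerns regulation of the polymerase by mono-ubiquitination and mono-NEDDylation.
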