Features (pLannotate 1.2.2; 20 found; start..end, strand, type, name):
      1..25      +  rep_origin     M13 ori (fragment): M13 bacteriophage origin of replication; arrow indicates direction of (+) strand synthesis
     29..183     -  CDS            lacZα (fragment): LacZα fragment of β-galactosidase; lacZ fragment
    343..722     +  enhancer       CMV enhancer: human cytomegalovirus immediate early enhancer
    724..923     +  promoter       CMV promoter: human cytomegalovirus (CMV) immediate early promoter
    952..970     +  promoter       T7 promoter: promoter for bacteriophage T7 RNA polymerase
   1023..1047    +  CDS            3xFLAG (fragment): three tandem FLAG® epitope tags
   1065..3203    +  CDS            POLH (sequence partly withheld): POLH_HUMAN - Also known as RAD30, RAD30A, XPV. Experimental evidence at protein level: Swiss-Prot protein existence level 1. DNA polymerase specifically involved in the DNA repair by translesion synthesis (TLS) (PubMed:10385124, PubMed:11743006, PubMed:24449906, PubMed:24553286, PubMed:16357261). Due to low processivity on both damaged and normal DNA, cooperates with the heterotetrameric (REV3L, REV7, POLD2 and POLD3) POLZ complex for complete bypass of DNA lesions. Inserts one or 2 nucleotide(s) opposite the lesion, the primer is further extended by the tetrameric POLZ complex. In the case of
   3295..3917    +  polyA_signal   hGH poly(A) signal: human growth hormone polyadenylation signal
   3946..4275    +  promoter       SV40 promoter: SV40 enhancer and early promoter
   4342..5133    +  CDS            neo: KKA2_KLEPN - Also known as kan, nptII. Experimental evidence at protein level: Swiss-Prot protein existence level 1. Resistance to kanamycin, neomycin, paromomycin, ribostamycin, butirosin and gentamicin B. From Klebsiella pneumoniae.
   5157..5315    +  CDS            ble (fragment): BLE_KLEPN - Experimental evidence at protein level: Swiss-Prot protein existence level 1. Binding protein with a strong affinity to the bleomycin family of antibiotics. Binds to CL990; an antimitotic-antibiotic compound. From Klebsiella pneumoniae.
   5310..5431    +  polyA_signal   SV40 poly(A) signal: SV40 polyadenylation signal
   5504..5520    -  protein_bind   lac operator: The lac repressor binds to the lac operator to inhibit transcription in E. coli. This inhibition can be relieved by adding lactose or isopropyl-β-D-thiogalactopyranoside (IPTG). lac repressor encoded by lacI
   5528..5558    -  promoter       lac promoter: promoter for the E. coli lac operon
   5573..5594    -  protein_bind   CAP binding site: CAP binding activates transcription in the presence of cAMP. E. coli catabolite activator protein
   5607..5699    -  CDS            lacI (fragment): lac repressor; lacI; The lac repressor binds to the lac operator to inhibit transcription in E. coli. This inhibition can be relieved by adding lactose or isopropyl-β-D-thiogalactopyranoside (IPTG).
   5882..6470    -  rep_origin     ori: high-copy-number ColE1/pMB1/pBR322/pUC origin of replication
   6641..7501    -  CDS            AmpR: β-lactamase; bla; confers resistance to ampicillin, carbenicillin, and related antibiotics
   7502..7606    -  promoter       AmpR promoter: bla
   7633..8061    +  rep_origin     f1 ori (sequence partly withheld): f1 bacteriophage origin of replication; arrow indicates direction of (+) strand synthesis
>Addgene plasmid #221897 | pCMV6-AN-DDK_WT POLH | addgene full sequence | sequence record 437563 | Addgene NGS Result
AACAAAATATTAACGCTTACAATTTCCATTCGCCATTCAGGCTGCGCAACTGTTGGGAAGGGCGATCGGT
GCGGGCCTCTTCGCTATTACGCCAGCTGGCGAAAGGGGGATGTGCTGCAAGGCGATTAAGTTGGGTAACG
CCAGGGTTTTCCCAGTCACGACGTTGTAAAACGACGGCCAGTGCCAAGCTGATCTATACATTGAATCAAT
ATTGGCAATTAGCCATATTAGTCATTGGTTATATAGCATAAATCAATATTGGCTATTGGCCATTGCATAC
GTTGTATCTATATCATAATATGTACATTTATATTGGCTCATGTCCAATATGACCGCCATGTTGACATTGA
TTATTGACTAGTTATTAATAGTAATCAATTACGGGGTCATTAGTTCATAGCCCATATATGGAGTTCCGCG
TTACATAACTTACGGTAAATGGCCCGCCTGGCTGACCGCCCAACGACCCCCGCCCATTGACGTCAATAAT
GACGTATGTTCCCATAGTAACGCCAATAGGGACTTTCCATTGACGTCAATGGGTGGAGTATTTACGGTAA
ACTGCCCACTTGGCAGTACATCAAGTGTATCATATGCCAAGTCCGCCCCCTATTGACGTCAATGACGGTA
AATGGCCCGCCTGGCATTATGCCCAGTACATGACCTTACGGGACTTTCCTACTTGGCAGTACATCTACGT
ATTAGTCATCGCTATTACCATGGTGATGCGGTTTTGGCAGTACACCAATGGGCGTGGATAGCGGTTTGAC
TCACGGGGATTTCCAAGTCTCCACCCCATTGACGTCAATGGGAGTTTGTTTTGGCACCAAAATCAACGGG
ACTTTCCAAAATGTCGTAATAACCCCGCCCCGTTGACGCAAATGGGCGGTAGGCGTGTACGGTGGGAGGT
CTATATAAGCAGAGCTCGTTTAGTGAACCGTCAGAATTTTGTAATACGACTCACTATAGGGCGGCCGGGA
ATTCGTCGACTGGATCCGGTACCGAGGAGATCTGCCACCATGGATTACAAGGATGACGACGATAAGGCGA
TCGCCGATATCCATATGGCTACAGGACAGGATAGAGTCGTCGCACTGGTGGATATGGATTGTTTCTTCGT
GCAGGTGGAGCAGCGGCAGAACCCTCATCTGCGCAACAAGCCATGCGCTGTGGTCCAGTACAAGTCCTGG
AAAGGCGGGGGAATCATTGCAGTGTCTTATGAGGCCAGAGCTTTCGGAGTCACCAGGAGCATGTGGGCCG
ACGATGCCAAGAAGCTGTGCCCCGACCTGCTGCTGGCCCAGGTGAGGGAGTCCCGCGGCAAGGCAAATCT
GACAAAATACCGAGAAGCCAGTGTGGAGGTCATGGAAATCATGTCACGCTTTGCCGTGATCGAGCGAGCT
AGTATTGACGAGGCCTACGTGGACCTGACCAGCGCCGTGCAGGAGCGGCTCCAGAAGCTCCAGGGACAGC
CAATCTCAGCCGACCTGCTGCCTAGCACCTACATTGAGGGGCTGCCTCAGGGACCAACCACAGCCGAGGA
AACAGTGCAGAAGGAAGGAATGCGCAAACAGGGCCTGTTCCAGTGGCTGGACAGCCTCCAGATCGATAAC
CTGACATCCCCCGACCTCCAGCTGACTGTGGGAGCAGTGATCGTCGAGGAAATGAGAGCCGCTATTGAGA
GGGAAACAGGCTTCCAGTGCAGCGCCGGGATTTCCCACAATAAGGTGCTGGCAAAACTGGCCTGTGGCCT
GAACAAGCCTAATCGGCAGACTCTGGTGTCACACGGGAGCGTCCCACAGCTGTTTTCCCAGATGCCCATC
CGAAAGATTCGGTCTCTGGGCGGGAAACTGGGCGCCAGTGTGATCGAGATTCTGGGGATCGAGTACATGG
GAGAACTGACTCAGTTCACCGAGTCTCAGCTCCAGAGTCACTTTGGCGAAAAGAACGGGTCTTGGCTGTA
TGCCATGTGCAGGGGGATCGAGCATGATCCCGTGAAGCCTCGCCAGCTGCCTAAAACCATTGGATGTAGC
AAGAATTTTCCAGGCAAAACTGCACTGGCCACCAGAGAGCAGGTGCAGTGGTGGCTGCTCCAGCTGGCCC
AGGAACTGGAGGAACGCCTGACTAAGGACCGAAACGACAATGATCGGGTGGCTACCCAGCTGGTGGTCAG
CATCCGGGTCCAGGGGGATAAAAGACTGAGCTCCCTGCGGAGATGCTGTGCCCTGACAAGGTACGACGCT
CACAAGATGTCCCATGATGCTTTCACTGTGATCAAAAACTGCAATACCTCCGGCATCCAGACAGAGTGGT
CTCCCCCTCTGACCATGCTGTTCCTGTGCGCCACAAAGTTTAGTGCTTCAGCACCCTCTAGTTCAACAGA
CATTACTTCTTTTCTGAGCTCCGATCCTTCTAGTCTGCCAAAGGTGCCCGTCACTTCAAGCGAGGCTAAA
ACCCAGGGAAGCGGCCCCGCTGTGACAGCAACTAAGAAAGCAACTACCTCCCTGGAATCTTTCTTTCAGA
AGGCAGCCGAGAGACAGAAGGTCAAAGAAGCCAGCCTGTCCTCTCTGACCGCTCCCACACAGGCACCTAT
GAGCAACTCCCCTTCTAAACCATCTCTGCCCTTCCAGACCAGTCAGTCAACCGGCACAGAGCCCTTCTTT
AAGCAGAAAAGTCTGCTGCTGAAGCAGAAACAGCTGAACAATAGTTCAGTGAGCTCCCCACAGCAGAACC
CCTGGTCAAATTGCAAGGCCCTGCCTAATAGCCTGCCAACTGAGTACCCCGGGTGCGTGCCTGTCTGTGA
AGGAGTGAGCAAGCTGGAGGAATCTAGTAAAGCCACCCCTGCTGAGATGGACCTGGCTCACAACAGCCAG
TCCATGCATGCATCAAGCGCCTCTAAGAGTGTGCTGGAAGTCACACAGAAAGCCACTCCAAATCCCAGCC
TGCTGGCCGCC
[93 nt withheld, positions 2952-3044]
AAGAGCTTCCTCCAGCCTCACTCCTCTAACCCACAGGTGGTCAGTGCCGTGTCACATCAGGGCAAGAGGA
ACCCTAAATCCCCACTGGCTTGTACAAATAAGAGACCAAGACCCGAAGGAATGCAGACCCTGGAGAGCTT
TTTCAAACCACTGACTCACTAAGGATCCAAGCTTCTCGAGACGCGTTAAGCGGCCGCACTCGAGGTTTAA
ACGGCCGGCCGCGGTCATAGCTGTTTCCTGAACAGATCCCGGGTGGCATCCCTGTGACCCCTCCCCAGTG
CCTCTCCTGGCCCTGGAAGTTGCCACTCCAGTGCCCACCAGCCTTGTCCTAATAAAATTAAGTTGCATCA
TTTTGTCTGACTAGGTGTCCTTCTATAATATTATGGGGTGGAGGGGGGTGGTATGGAGCAAGGGGCAAGT
TGGGAAGACAACCTGTAGGGCCTGCGGGGTCTATTGGGAACCAAGCTGGAGTGCAGTGGCACAATCTTGG
CTCACTGCAATCTCCGCCTCCTGGGTTCAAGCGATTCTCCTGCCTCAGCCTCCCGAGTTGTTGGGATTCC
AGGCATGCATGACCAGGCTCAGCTAATTTTTGTTTTTTTGGTAGAGACGGGGTTTCACCATATTGGCCAG
GCTGGTCTCCAACTCCTAATCTCAGGTGATCTACCCACCTTGGCCTCCCAAATTGCTGGGATTACAGGCG
TGAACCACTGCTCCCTTCCCTGTCCTTCTGATTTTAAAATAACTATACCAGCAGGAGGACGTCCAGACAC
AGCATAGGCTACCTGGCCATGCCCAACCGGTGGGACATTTGAGTTGCTTGCTTGGCACTGTCCTCTCATG
CGTTGGGTCCACTCAGTAGATGCCTGTTGAATTGGGTACGCGGCCAGCTTGGCTGTGGAATGTGTGTCAG
TTAGGGTGTGGAAAGTCCCCAGGCTCCCCAGCAGGCAGAAGTATGCAAAGCATGCATCTCAATTAGTCAG
CAACCAGGTGTGGAAAGTCCCCAGGCTCCCCAGCAGGCAGAAGTATGCAAAGCATGCATCTCAATTAGTC
AGCAACCATAGTCCCGCCCCTAACTCCGCCCATCCCGCCCCTAACTCCGCCCAGTTCCGCCCATTCTCCG
CCCCATGGCTGACTAATTTTTTTTATTTATGCAGAGGCCGAGGCCGCCTCGGCCTCTGAGCTATTCCAGA
AGTAGTGAGGAGGCTTTTTTGGAGGCCTAGGCTTTTGCAAAAAGCTCCCGGGAGCTTGTATATCCATTTT
CGGATCTGATCAAGAGACAGGATGAGGATCGTTTCGCATGATTGAACAAGATGGATTGCACGCAGGTTCT
CCGGCCGCTTGGGTGGAGAGGCTATTCGGCTATGACTGGGCACAACAGACAATCGGCTGCTCTGATGCCG
CCGTGTTCCGGCTGTCAGCGCAGGGGCGCCCGGTTCTTTTTGTCAAGACCGACCTGTCCGGTGCCCTGAA
TGAACTGCAGGACGAGGCAGCGCGGCTATCGTGGCTGGCCACGACGGGCGTTCCTTGCGCAGCTGTGCTC
GACGTTGTCACTGAAGCGGGAAGGGACTGGCTGCTATTGGGCGAAGTGCCGGGGCAGGATCTCCTGTCAT
CTCACCTTGCTCCTGCCGAGAAAGTATCCATCATGGCTGATGCAATGCGGCGGCTGCATACGCTTGATCC
GGCTACCTGCCCATTCGACCACCAAGCGAAACATCGCATCGAGCGAGCACGTACTCGGATGGAAGCCGGT
CTTGTCGATCAGGATGATCTGGACGAAGAGCATCAGGGGCTCGCGCCAGCCGAACTGTTCGCCAGGCTCA
AGGCGCGCATGCCCGACGGCGAGGATCTCGTCGTGACCCATGGCGATGCCTGCTTGCCGAATATCATGGT
GGAAAATGGCCGCTTTTCTGGATTCATCGACTGTGGCCGGCTGGGTGTGGCCGACCGCTATCAGGACATA
GCGTTGGCTACCCGTGATATTGCTGAAGAGCTTGGCGGCGAATGGGCTGACCGCTTCCTCGTGCTTTACG
GTATCGCCGCTCCCGATTCGCAGCGCATCGCCTTCTATCGCCTTCTTGACGAGTTCTTCTGAGCGGGACT
CTGGGGTTCGAAATGACCGACCAAGCGACGCCCAACCTGCCATCACGAGATTTCGATTCCACCGCCGCCT
TCTATGAAAGGTTGGGCTTCGGAATCGTTTTCCGGGACGCCGGCTGGATGATCCTCCAGCGCGGGGATCT
CATGCTGGAGTTCTTCGCCCACCCCAACTTGTTTATTGCAGCTTATAATGGTTACAAATAAAGCAATAGC
ATCACAAATTTCACAAATAAAGCATTTTTTTCACTGCATTCTAGTTGTGGTTTGTCCAAACTCATCAATG
TATCTTATCATGTCTGTATACCGTCGACCTCTAGCTAGAGCTTGGCGTAATCATGGTCATAGCTGTTTCC
TGTGTGAAATTGTTATCCGCTCACAATTCCACACAACATACGAGCCGGAAGCATAAAGTGTAAAGCCTGG
GGTGCCTAATGAGTGAGCTAACTCACATTAATTGCGTTGCGCTCACTGCCCGCTTTCCAGTCGGGAAACC
TGTCGTGCCAGCTGCATTAATGAATCGGCCAACGCGCGGGGAGAGGCGGTTTGCGTATTGGGCGCTCTTC
CGCTTCCTCGCTCACTGACTCGCTGCGCTCGGTCGTTCGGCTGCGGCGAGCGGTATCAGCTCACTCAAAG
GCGGTAATACGGTTATCCACAGAATCAGGGGATAACGCAGGAAAGAACATGTGAGCAAAAGGCCAGCAAA
AGGCCAGGAACCGTAAAAAGGCCGCGTTGCTGGCGTTTTTCCATAGGCTCCGCCCCCCTGACGAGCATCA
CAAAAATCGACGCTCAAGTCAGAGGTGGCGAAACCCGACAGGACTATAAAGATACCAGGCGTTTCCCCCT
GGAAGCTCCCTCGTGCGCTCTCCTGTTCCGACCCTGCCGCTTACCGGATACCTGTCCGCCTTTCTCCCTT
CGGGAAGCGTGGCGCTTTCTCATAGCTCACGCTGTAGGTATCTCAGTTCGGTGTAGGTCGTTCGCTCCAA
GCTGGGCTGTGTGCACGAACCCCCCGTTCAGCCCGACCGCTGCGCCTTATCCGGTAACTATCGTCTTGAG
TCCAACCCGGTAAGACACGACTTATCGCCACTGGCAGCAGCCACTGGTAACAGGATTAGCAGAGCGAGGT
ATGTAGGCGGTGCTACAGAGTTCTTGAAGTGGTGGCCTAACTACGGCTACACTAGAAGAACAGTATTTGG
TATCTGCGCTCTGCTGAAGCCAGTTACCTTCGGAAAAAGAGTTGGTAGCTCTTGATCCGGCAAACAAACC
ACCGCTGGTAGCGGTGGTTTTTTTGTTTGCAAGCAGCAGATTACGCGCAGAAAAAAAGGATCTCAAGAAG
ATCCTTTGATCTTTTCTACGGGGTCTGACGCTCAGTGGAACGAAAACTCACGTTAAGGGATTTTGGTCAT
GAGATTATCAAAAAGGATCTTCACCTAGATCCTTTTAAATTAAAAATGAAGTTTTAAATCAATCTAAAGT
ATATATGAGTAAACTTGGTCTGACAGTTACCAATGCTTAATCAGTGAGGCACCTATCTCAGCGATCTGTC
TATTTCGTTCATCCATAGTTGCCTGACTCCCCGTCGTGTAGATAACTACGATACGGGAGGGCTTACCATC
TGGCCCCAGTGCTGCAATGATACCGCGAGACCCACGCTCACCGGCTCCAGATTTATCAGCAATAAACCAG
CCAGCCGGAAGGGCCGAGCGCAGAAGTGGTCCTGCAACTTTATCCGCCTCCATCCAGTCTATTAATTGTT
GCCGGGAAGCTAGAGTAAGTAGTTCGCCAGTTAATAGTTTGCGCAACGTTGTTGCCATTGCTACAGGCAT
CGTGGTGTCACGCTCGTCGTTTGGTATGGCTTCATTCAGCTCCGGTTCCCAACGATCAAGGCGAGTTACA
TGATCCCCCATGTTGTGCAAAAAAGCGGTTAGCTCCTTCGGTCCTCCGATCGTTGTCAGAAGTAAGTTGG
CCGCAGTGTTATCACTCATGGTTATGGCAGCACTGCATAATTCTCTTACTGTCATGCCATCCGTAAGATG
CTTTTCTGTGACTGGTGAGTACTCAACCAAGTCATTCTGAGAATAGTGTATGCGGCGACCGAGTTGCTCT
TGCCCGGCGTCAATACGGGATAATACCGCGCCACATAGCAGAACTTTAAAAGTGCTCATCATTGGAAAAC
GTTCTTCGGGGCGAAAACTCTCAAGGATCTTACCGCTGTTGAGATCCAGTTCGATGTAACCCACTCGTGC
ACCCAACTGATCTTCAGCATCTTTTACTTTCACCAGCGTTTCTGGGTGAGCAAAAACAGGAAGGCAAAAT
GCCGCAAAAAAGGGAATAAGGGCGACACGGAAATGTTGAATACTCATACTCTTCCTTTTTCAATATTATT
GAAGCATTTATCAGGGTTATTGTCTCATGAGCGGATACATATTTGAATGTATTTAGAAAAATAAACAAAT
AGGGGTTCCGCGCACATTTCCCCGAAAAGTGCCACCTG
[124 nt withheld, positions 7633-7756]
C
[91 nt withheld, positions 7758-7848]
A
[49 nt withheld, positions 7850-7898]
CCTTTGACGTTGGAGTCCACGTTCTTT
[37 nt withheld, positions 7926-7962]
ACCCTATCTCGGTCTATTCTTTTGATTTATAAGGGATTTTGCCGATTTCGGCCTATTGGTTAAAAAATGA
GCTGATTTAACAAAAATTTAACGCGAATTTT
